>Addgene plasmid #19797 | TRF2ΔBΔM/pENTR | addgene partial sequence | sequence record 94004 | pENTR4-R 5'-attttgagacacgggccaga-3'
ATACGACTCACTATAGGGGATATCAGCTGGATGGCAAATAATGATTTTATTTTGACTGATAGTGACCTGT
TCGTTGCAACAAATTGATAAGCAATGCTTTCTTATAATGCCAACTTTGTACAAGAAAGCTGGGTCGGCGC
GCCCACCCTTCACCAGATCTACCATGGAGGCACGGCTGGAAGAGGCAGTCAATCGCTGGGTGCTCAAGTT
CTACTTCCACGAGGCGCTGCGGGCCTTTCGGGGTAGCCGGTACGGGGACTTCAGACAGATCCGGGACATC
ATGCAGGCTTTGCTTGTCAGGCCCTTGGGGAAGGAGCACACCGTGTCCCGATTGCTGCGGGTTATGCAGT
GTCTGTCGCGGATTGAAGAAGGGGAAAATTTAGACTGTTCCTTTGATATGGAGGCTGAGCTCACACCACT
GGAATCAGCTATCAATGTGCTGGAGATGATTAAAACGGAATTTACACTGACAGAAGCAGTGGTCGAATCC
AGTAGAAAACTGGTCAAGGAAGCTGCTGTCATTATTTGTATCAAAAACAAAGAATTTGAAAAGGCTTCAA
AAATTTTGAAAAAACATATGTCCAAGGACCCCACAACTCAGAAGCTGAGAAATGATCTCCTGAATATTAT
TCGAGAAAAGAACTTGGCCCATCCTGTTATCCAGAACTTTTCATATGAGACCTTCCAGCAGAAGATGCTG
CGCTTCCTGGAGAGCCACCTGGATGACGCCGAGCCCTACCTCCTCACGATGGCCAAAAAGGCTTTGAAAT
CTGAGTCCGCTGCCTCAAGTACAGGGAAGGAAGATAAACAGCCAGCACCAGGGCCTGTGGAAAAGCCACC
CAGAGAACCCGCAAGGCAGCTACGGAATCCTCCAACCACCATTGGAATGATGACTCTGAAAGCAGCTTTC
AAGACTCTGTCTGGTGCACAGGA
