>Addgene plasmid #19797 | TRF2ΔBΔM/pENTR | addgene partial sequence | sequence record 94006 | M13pUC-Fwd 5'-CCCAGTCACGACGTTGTAAAACG-3'
AATAATGATTTTATTTTGACTGATAGTGACCTGTTCGTTGCAACAAATTGATGAGCAATGCTTTTTTATA
ATGCCAACTTTGTACAAAAAAGCAGGCTCCGCGGCCGCCCCCTTGAATTCTTACTTCTGCTTTTTTGTTA
TATTGGTTGTACTGTCTTCATCTGGTGCCTGAACTTGAAACAGTTCATCCTCTTCCACCCAAGTCTCCTT
TTCTTCAACCCCATTAGAGCTGTTCCACTTGCCTTTGGGTACTTTGGGATTCTTCTCTCCAGGGAGGGGT
TGGTTGAGAACGGTGGGCTTGGATGGTGGCGCTGAAGCGGCCTCCTGGGAGGAGTTGAGGCCTGCGCTGG
GCTCAGTACTCTGGCTGTCCTCCTCCAAGACCAATCTGCTTATTGTCATGCGCTTGTTCTTGGGCTGCAG
TTCCGAGCCACCCTCACCGTCAGCCGGGGCTGAACTTTCGTTTTCATCTTTTCTGGGTCTCTTGTTTTTG
AGGGCTGGTGATGCTGGGAGAGCTTGAGTAGGAAGAACCAGATCCTTCTGGTCCAGTTTTGCAAAGGCTG
CCTCAGAATCCTGTGCACCAGACAGAGTCTTGAAAGCTGCTTTCAGAGTCATCATTCCAATGGTGGTTGG
AGGATTCCGTAGCTGCCTTGCGGGTTCTCTGGGTGGCTTTTCCACAGGCCCTGGTGCTGGCTGTTTATCT
TCCTTCCCTGTACTTGAGGCAGCGGACTCAGATTTCAAAGCCTTTTTGGCCATCGTGAGGAGGTAGGGCT
CGGCGTCATCCAGGTGGCTCTCCAGGAAGCGCAGCATCTTCTGCTGGAAGGTCTCATATGAAAAGTTCTG
GATAACAGGATGGGCCAAGTTCTTTTCTCGAATAATATTCAGGAGATCATTTCTCAGCTTCTGAGTTGTG
GGGTCCTTGGACATATGTTTTTTCAAAATTTTTGAAGCCTTTTCAAATTC
