[The description below was written by a language model from this plasmid's Addgene catalogue record.]
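Description:
TRF2ΔBΔM/pENTR is a Gateway entry clone built on the Invitrogen pENTR/D-TOPO backbone (about 2.8 kb without insert) and carrying a truncated human TERF2 (TRF2) coding sequence of roughly 1.1 kb. It is a high-copy plasmid propagated in E. coli under kanamycin selection. The record also lists neomycin/G418 as a selectable marker, which is unusual for an entry vector with no mammalian expression cassette; no feature table is provided to confirm it. The insert is recorded as having been placed between BglII and EcoRI sites, both of which were retained, rather than by directional TOPO cloning.

The insert encodes TRF2 lacking amino acids 1–44 and 450–500. As the ΔBΔM name indicates, this removes the N-terminal basic domain and the C-terminal Myb-type DNA-binding domain. The depositor notes that the C-terminal truncation was produced by a reverse primer that introduces a stop codon, giving a deletion of about 50 residues from the C-terminal tail. In the associated literature, this form of TRF2 acts as a dominant-negative. It still dimerises with endogenous TRF2 but cannot bind telomeric DNA, so it strips TRF2 from chromosome ends and provokes telomere deprotection and end-to-end fusions.

As an entry vector the plasmid has no promoter for expressing the insert in eukaryotic cells, and the record lists no tags or reporters. Entry clones of this type normally serve as a source for moving the open reading frame by LR recombination through flanking attL sites into destination vectors of choice, here for studies of telomere protection and the consequences of TRF2 inhibition. Part of the construct derives from an earlier plasmid made in another laboratory.
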