Addgene plasmid #19797: TRF2ΔBΔM/pENTR
Depositing lab: Mark Mattson. Depositing organization: National Institute on Aging (NIA). Publication: TRF2 protects human telomeres from end-to-end fusions. van Steensel B, Smogorzewska A, de Lange T. Cell. 1998 Feb 6. 92(3):401-13. 10.1016/S0092-8674(00)80932-0 PubMed 9476899.
Backbone
  Vector backbone: pENTR/D-TOPO
  Backbone manufacturer: Invitrogen
  Backbone size w/o insert (bp): 2820
  Vector type: Entry Vector
  Selectable markers: Neomycin (select with G418)
Growth in bacteria
  Bacterial resistance: Kanamycin, 50 μg/mL
  Growth temperature: 37°C
  Growth strain: DH5alpha
  Growth instructions: TOP10
  Copy number: High Copy
Gene/Insert
  Gene/Insert name: TRF2 (alt name: TERF2)
  Species: H. sapiens (human)
  Insert size (bp): 1100
  Mutation: deleted amino acids 1-44 and 450-500
  GenBank ID: NM_005652.1 NP_005643.1
  Entrez Gene: TERF2 (a.k.a. TRBF2, TRF2)
  Cloning method: Restriction Enzyme; 5′ cloning site BglII (not destroyed); 3′ cloning site EcoRI (not destroyed)
  Sequencing primers: 5′ pENTR4-R; 3′ M13pUC-fwd
Resource information
  A portion of this plasmid was derived from a plasmid made by: de Lange
Terms and licenses: Academic/Nonprofit Terms; Industry Terms: Not Available to Industry
Depositor comments: The missing codon is due to a reverse primer with a stop codon at 1474 of TRF2 gene: GAATTC TTA CTTCTGCTTTTTTGTTATATTGGTTGT. It generates a 50aa in frame deletion from c-terminal tail.
How to cite: TRF2ΔBΔM/pENTR was a gift from Mark Mattson (Addgene plasmid # 19797 ; http://n2t.net/addgene:19797 ; RRID:Addgene_19797)
